Addgene plasmid #43447: II-TGCA
Depositing lab: Chad Cowan & Kiran Musunuru. Depositing organization: Harvard University. Publication: A TALEN Genome-Editing System for Generating Human Stem Cell-Based Disease Models. Ding Q, Lee YK, Schaefer EA, Peters DT, Veres A, Kim K, Kuperwasser N, Motola DL, Meissner TB, Hendriks WT, Trevisan M, Gupta RM, Moisan A, Banks E, Friesen M, Schinzel RT, Xia F, Tang A, Xia Y, Figueroa E, Wann A, Ahfeldt T, Daheron L, Zhang F, Rubin LL, Peng LF, Chung RT, Musunuru K, Cowan CA. Cell Stem Cell. 2012 Dec 12. pii: S1934-5909(12)00645-5. doi: 10.1016/j.stem.2012.11.011. PubMed 23246482.
Backbone
  Vector backbone: pCRII-TOPO
  Backbone manufacturer: Invitrogen
  Backbone size w/o insert (bp): 3973
  Vector type: Bacterial Cloning
Growth in bacteria
  Bacterial resistance: Ampicillin and Kanamycin, 100 & 50 μg/mL
  Growth temperature: 37°C
  Growth strain: Top10
  Copy number: High Copy
Gene/Insert
  Gene/Insert name: II-TGCA
  Species: Synthetic
  Insert size (bp): 426
  Cloning method: TOPO Cloning
  Sequencing primers: 5′ T7; 3′ M13-rev
Terms and licenses: Academic/Nonprofit Terms; Industry Terms: Not Available to Industry
How to cite: II-TGCA was a gift from Chad Cowan & Kiran Musunuru (Addgene plasmid # 43447 ; http://n2t.net/addgene:43447 ; RRID:Addgene_43447)
