[The description below was written by a language model from this plasmid's Addgene catalogue record.]
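Description:
II-TGCA is a bacterial cloning plasmid built on the commercial pCRII-TOPO backbone (about 4 kb without insert), carrying a 426 bp synthetic insert introduced by TOPO cloning. It is a high-copy plasmid propagated in E. coli and is selectable with both ampicillin and kanamycin, reflecting the two resistance markers present on this backbone. The insert is flanked by T7 and M13-reverse priming sites, which the record lists for sequence verification from either end.

The record gives no description of the insert beyond its name, synthetic origin and size, and no feature table is available. The associated publication describes a TALEN genome-editing system for generating human stem cell-based disease models, so the plasmid is most plausibly one member of a library of pre-assembled TALE repeat modules. The name suggests a four-repeat block recognising the bases T, G, C and A, with "II" indicating its position in an ordered assembly, and the insert size is consistent with roughly four TALE repeats. This interpretation is inferred from the name and context rather than stated in the catalogue fields. There is no indication of a promoter intended to drive expression of the insert, nor of tags, reporters or eukaryotic elements. The construct appears to serve purely as a storage and source plasmid from which the module would be released or amplified, then combined with other modules to build full-length custom TALE arrays in a separate nuclease expression vector.
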