>Addgene plasmid #43447 | II-TGCA | depositor partial sequence | sequence record 58712 | II-TGCA sequence 426 bps
CGTCTCGCTTAACCCCAGAGCAGGTCGTGGCCATTGCCTCGAATGGAGGGGGCAAACAGGCGTTGGAAAC
CGTACAACGATTGCTGCCGGTGCTGTGCCAAGCGCACGGACTCACCCCAGAGCAGGTCGTGGCAATCGCG
AGCAATAACGGCGGAAAACAGGCTTTGGAAACGGTGCAGAGGCTCCTTCCAGTGCTGTGCCAAGCGCACG
GCCTCACCCCAGAGCAGGTCGTGGCGATCGCAAGCCACGACGGAGGAAAGCAAGCCTTGGAAACAGTACA
GAGGCTGTTGCCTGTGCTGTGCCAAGCGCACGGATTAACCCCAGAGCAGGTCGTGGCAATCGCCTCCAAC
ATTGGCGGGAAACAGGCACTCGAGACTGTCCAGCGCCTGCTTCCCGTGCTGTGCCAAGCGCACGGGCTCA
GAGACG
