>Addgene plasmid #43447 | II-TGCA | addgene partial sequence | sequence record 61450 | M13-F20 5'-TGTAAAACGACGGCCAGT-3'
GGGCGAATTGGGCCCTCTAGATGCATGCTCGAGCGGCCGCCAGTGTGATGGATATCTGCAGAATTCGCCC
TTAGTATCTTTCCTGTGCCCACGTCTCTGAGCCCGTGCGCTTGGCACAGCACGGGAAGCAGGCGCTGGAC
AGTCTCGAGTGCCTGTTTCCCGCCAATGTTGGAGGCGATTGCCACGACCTGCTCTGGGGTTAATCCGTGC
GCTTGGCACAGCACAGGCAACAGCCTCTGTACTGTTTCCAAGGCTTGCTTTCCTCCGTCGTGGCTTGCGA
TCGCCACGACCTGCTCTGGGGTGAGGCCGTGCGCTTGGCACAGCACTGGAAGGAGCCTCTGCACCGTTTC
CAAAGCCTGTTTTCCGCCGTTATTGCTCGCGATTGCCACGACCTGCTCTGGGGTGAGTCCGTGCGCTTGG
CACAGCACCGGCAGCAATCGTTGTACGGTTTCCAACGCCTGTTTGCCCCCTCCATTCGAGGCAATGGCCA
CGACCTGCTCTGGGGTTAAGCGAGACGCGCTAGGACGGCATCTATATAAGGGCGAATTCCAGCACACTGG
CGGCCGTTACTAGTGGATCCGAGCTCGGTACCAAGCTTGGCGTAATCATGGTCATAGCTGTTTCCTGTGT
GAAATTGTTATCCGCTCACAATTCCACACAACATACGAGCCGGAAGCATAAAGTGTAAAGCCTGGGGTGC
CTAATGAGTGAGCTAACTCACATTAATTGCGTTGCGCTCACTGCCCGCTTTCCAGTCGGGAAACCTGTCG
TGCCAGCTGCATTAATGAATCGGCCAACGCGCGGGGAGAGGCGGTTTGCGTATTGGGCGCTCTTCCGCTT
CCTCGCTCACTGACTCGCTGCGCTCGGTCGTTCGGCTGCGGCGAGCGGTATCAGCTCACTCAAAGGCGGT
AATACGGGTTATCCACAGAATCAGGGGATA
